>Addgene plasmid #142594 | TFORF0316 | addgene full sequence | sequence record 395996 | Addgene NGS Result
TTAATGTAGTCTTATGCAATACTCTTGTAGTCTTGCAACATGGTAACGATGAGTTAGCAACATGCCTTAC
AAGGAGAGAAAAAGCACCGTGCATGCCGATTGGTGGAAGTAAGGTGGTACGATCGTGCCTTATTAGGAAG
GCAACAGACGGGTCTGACATGGATTGGACGAACCACTGAATTGCCGCATTGCAGAGATATTGTATTTAAG
TGCCTAGCTCGATACATAAACGGGTCTCTCTGGTTAGACCAGATCTGAGCCTGGGAGCTCTCTGGCTAAC
TAGGGAACCCACTGCTTAAGCCTCAATAAAGCTTGCCTTGAGTGCTTCAAGTAGTGTGTGCCCGTCTGTT
GTGTGACTCTGGTAACTAGAGATCCCTCAGACCCTTTTAGTCAGTGTGGAAAATCTCTAGCAGTGGCGCC
CGAACAGGGACTTGAAAGCGAAAGGGAAACCAGAGGAGCTCTCTCGACGCAGGACTCGGCTTGCTGAAGC
GCGCACGGCAAGAGGCGAGGGGCGGCGACTGGTGAGTACGCCAAAAATTTTGACTAGCGGAGGCTAGAAG
GAGAGAGATGGGTGCGAGAGCGTCAGTATTAAGCGGGGGAGAATTAGATCGCGATGGGAAAAAATTCGGT
TAAGGCCAGGGGGAAAGAAAAAATATAAATTAAAACATATAGTATGGGCAAGCAGGGAGCTAGAACGATT
CGCAGTTAATCCTGGCCTGTTAGAAACATCAGAAGGCTGTAGACAAATACTGGGACAGCTACAACCATCC
CTTCAGACAGGATCAGAAGAACTTAGATCATTATATAATACAGTAGCAACCCTCTATTGTGTGCATCAAA
GGATAGAGATAAAAGACACCAAGGAAGCTTTAGACAAGATAGAGGAAGAGCAAAACAAAAGTAAGACCAC
CGCACAGCAAGCGGCCGCTGATCTTCAGACCTGGAGGAGGAGATATGAGGGACAATTGGAGAAGTGAATT
ATATAAATATAAAGTAGTAAAAATTGAACCATTAGGAGTAGCACCCACCAAGGCAAAGAGAAGAGTGGTG
CAGAGAGAAAAAAGAGCAGTGGGAATAGGAGCTTTGTTCCTTGGGTTCTTGGGAGCAGCAGGAAGCACTA
TGGGCGCAGCGTCAATGACGCTGACGGTACAGGCCAGACAATTATTGTCTGGTATAGTGCAGCAGCAGAA
CAATTTGCTGAGGGCTATTGAGGCGCAACAGCATCTGTTGCAACTCACAGTCTGGGGCATCAAGCAGCTC
CAGGCAAGAATCCTGGCTGTGGAAAGATACCTAAAGGATCAACAGCTCCTGGGGATTTGGGGTTGCTCTG
GAAAACTCATTTGCACCACTGCTGTGCCTTGGAATGCTAGTTGGAGTAATAAATCTCTGGAACAGATTTG
GAATCACACGACCTGGATGGAGTGGGACAGAGAAATTAACAATTACACAAGCTTAATACACTCCTTAATT
GAAGAATCGCAAAACCAGCAAGAAAAGAATGAACAAGAATTATTGGAATTAGATAAATGGGCAAGTTTGT
GGAATTGGTTTAACATAACAAATTGGCTGTGGTATATAAAATTATTCATAATGATAGTAGGAGGCTTGGT
AGGTTTAAGAATAGTTTTTGCTGTACTTTCTATAGTGAATAGAGTTAGGCAGGGATATTCACCATTATCG
TTTCAGACCCACCTCCCAACCCCGAGGGGACCCATGCATTGCATCTCAATTAGTCAGCAACCAGGTGTGG
AAAGTCCCCAGGCTCCCCAGCAGGCAGAAGTATGCAAAGCATGCGTCTCAATTAGTCAGCAACCATAGTC
CCGCCCCTAACTCCGCCCATCCCGCCCCTAACTCCGCCCAGTTCCGCCCATTCTCCGCCCCATGGCTGAC
TAATTTTTTTTATTTATGCAGAGGCCGAGGCCGCCTCGGCCTCTGAGCTATTCCAGAAGTAGTGAGGAGG
CTTTTTTGGAGGCCTAGGCTTTTGCAAAAAGCTTTCTAGAGGTACCACCGGAGCTTACCATGACCGAGTA
CAAGCCCACGGTGCGCCTCGCCACCCGCGACGACGTCCCCAGGGCCGTACGCACCCTCGCCGCCGCGTTC
GCCGACTACCCCGCCACGCGCCACACCGTCGATCCGGACCGCCACATCGAGCGGGTCACCGAGCTGCAAG
AACTCTTCCTCACGCGCGTCGGGCTCGACATCGGCAAGGTGTGGGTCGCGGACGACGGCGCCGCCGTGGC
GGTCTGGACCACGCCGGAGAGCGTCGAAGCGGGGGCGGTGTTCGCCGAGATCGGCCCGCGCATGGCCGAG
TTGAGCGGTTCCCGGCTGGCCGCGCAGCAACAGATGGAAGGCCTCCTGGCGCCGCACCGGCCCAAGGAGC
CCGCGTGGTTCCTGGCCACCGTCGGCGTCTCGCCCGACCACCAGGGCAAGGGTCTGGGCAGCGCCGTCGT
GCTCCCCGGAGTGGAGGCGGCCGAGCGCGCCGGGGTGCCCGCCTTCCTGGAGACCTCCGCGCCCCGCAAC
CTCCCCTTCTACGAGCGGCTCGGCTTCACCGTCACCGCCGACGTCGAGGTGCCCGAAGGACCGCGCACCT
GGTGCATGACCCGCAAGCCCGGTGCCAGTTAACGAATTCTAGATCTTGAGACAAATGGCAGTATTCATCC
ACAATTTTAAAAGAAAAGGGGGGATTGGGGGGTACAGTGCAGGGGAAAGAATAGTAGACATAATAGCAAC
AGACATACAAACTAAAGAATTACAAAAACAAATTACAAAAATTCAAAATTTTCGGGTTTATTACAGGGAC
AGCAGAGATCCACTTTGGCGCCGGCTCGAGGCCTGCAGGTGCAAAGATGGATAAAGTTTTAAACAGAGAG
GAATCTTTGCAGCTAATGGACCTTCTAGGTCTTGAAAGGAGTGGGAATTGGCTCCGGTGCCCGTCAGTGG
GCAGAGCGCACATCGCCCACAGTCCCCGAGAAGTTGGGGGGAGGGGTCGGCAATTGAACCGGTGCCTAGA
GAAGGTGGCGCGGGGTAAACTGGGAAAGTGATGTCGTGTACTGGCTCCGCCTTTTTCCCGAGGGTGGGGG
AGAACCGTATATAAGTGCAGTAGTCGCCGTGAACGTTCTTTTTCGCAACGGGTTTGCCGCCAGAACACAG
GTAAGTGCCGTGTGTGGTTCCCGCGGGCCTGGCCTCTTTACGGGTTATGGCCCTTGCGTGCCTTGAATTA
CTTCCACCTGGCTGCAGTACGTGATTCTTGATCCCGAGCTTCGGGTTGGAAGTGGGTGGGAGAGTTCGAG
GCCTTGCGCTTAAGGAGCCCCTTCGCCTCGTGCTTGAGTTGAGGCCTGGCCTGGGCGCTGGGGCCGCCGC
GTGCGAATCTGGTGGCACCTTCGCGCCTGTCTCGCTGCTTTCGATAAGTCTCTAGCCATTTAAAATTTTT
GATGACCTGCTGCGACGCTTTTTTTCTGGCAAGATAGTCTTGTAAATGCGGGCCAAGATCTGCACACTGG
TATTTCGGTTTTTGGGGCCGCGGGCGGCGACGGGGCCCGTGCGTCCCAGCGCACATGTTCGGCGAGGCGG
GGCCTGCGAGCGCGGCCACCGAGAATCGGACGGGGGTAGTCTCAAGCTGGCCGGCCTGCTCTGGTGCCTG
GCCTCGCGCCGCCGTGTATCGCCCCGCCCTGGGCGGCAAGGCTGGCCCGGTCGGCACCAGTTGCGTGAGC
GGAAAGATGGCCGCTTCCCGGCCCTGCTGCAGGGAGCTCAAAATGGAGGACGCGGCGCTCGGGAGAGCGG
GCGGGTGAGTCACCCACACAAAGGAAAAGGGCCTTTCCGTCCTCAGCCGTCGCTTCATGTGACTCCACGG
AGTACCGGGCGCCGTCCAGGCACCTCGATTAGTTCTCGAGCTTTTGGAGTACGTCGTCTTTAGGTTGGGG
GGAGGGGTTTTATGCGATGGAGTTTCCCCACACTGAGTGGGTGGAGACTGAAGTTAGGCCAGCTTGGCAC
TTGATGTAATTCTCCTTGGAATTTGCCCTTTTTGAGTTTGGATCTTGGTTCATTCTCAAGCCTCAGACAG
TGGTTCAAAGTTTTTTTCTTCCATTTCAGGTGTCGTGAGGCTAGCACCGCCACCATGGGGAGGAAAAAGA
TTCAGATCCAGCGAATCACCGACGAGCGGAACCGACAGGTGACTTTCACCAAGCGGAAGTTTGGCCTGAT
GAAGAAGGCGTATGAGCTGAGCGTGCTATGTGACTGCGAGATCGCACTCATCATCTTCAACCACTCCAAC
AAGCTGTTCCAGTACGCCAGCACCGACATGGACAAGGTGCTGCTCAAGTACACGGAGTACAATGAGCCAC
ACGAGAGCCGCACCAACGCCGACATCATCGAGACCCTGAGGAAGAAGGGCTTCAACGGCTGCGACAGCCC
CGAGCCCGACGGGGAGGACTCGCTGGAACAGAGCCCCCTGCTGGAGGACAAGTACCGACGCGCCAGCGAG
GAGCTCGACGGGCTCTTCCGGCGCTATGGGTCAACTGTCCCGGCCCCCAACTTTGCCATGCCTGTCACGG
TGCCCGTGTCCAATCAGAGCTCACTGCAGTTCAGCAATCCCAGCGGCTCCCTGGTCACCCCTTCCCTGGT
GACATCATCCCTCACGGACCCGCGGCTCCTGTCCCCCCAGCAGCCAGCACTACAGAGGAACAGTGTGTCT
CCTGGCCTGCCCCAGCGGCCAGCTAGTGCGGGGGCCATGCTGGGGGGTGACCTGAACAGTGCTAACGGAG
CCTGCCCCAGCCCTGTTGGGAATGGCTACGTCAGTGCTCGGGCTTCCCCTGGCCTCCTCCCTGTGGCCAA
TGGCAACAGCCTAAACAAGGTCATCCCTGCCAAGTCTCCACCCCCACCTACCCACAGCACCCAGCTTGGA
GCCCCCAGCCGCAAGCCCGACCTGCGAGTCATCACTTCCCAGGCAGGAAAGGGGTTAATGCATCACTTGA
ACAATGCCCAGCGCCTTGGGGTCTCCCAGTCTACTCATTCGCTCACCACCCCAGTGGTTTCTGTGGCAAC
GCCGAGTTTACTCAGCCAGGGCCTCCCCTTCTCTTCCATGCCCACTGCCTACAACACAGATTACCAGTTG
ACCAGTGCAGAGCTCTCCTCCTTACCAGCCTTTAGTTCACCTGGGGGGCTGTCGCTAGGCAATGTCACTG
CCTGGCAACAGCCACAGCAGCCCCAGCAGCCGCAGCAGCCACAGCCTCCACAGCAGCAGCCACCGCAGCC
ACAGCAGCCACAGCCACAGCAGCCTCAGCAGCCGCAACAGCCACCTCAGCAACAGTCCCACCTGGTCCCT
GTATCTCTCAGCAACCTCATCCCGGGCAGCCCCCTGCCCCACGTGGGTGCTGCCCTCACAGTCACCACCC
ACCCCCACATCAGCATCAAGTCAGAACCGGTGTCCCCAAGCCGTGAGCGCAGCCCTGCGCCTCCCCCTCC
AGCTGTGTTCCCAGCTGCCCGCCCTGAGCCTGGCGATGGTCTCAGCAGCCCAGCCGGGGGATCCTATGAG
ACGGGAGACCGGGATGACGGACGGGGGGACTTCGGGCCCACACTGGGCCTGCTGCGCCCAGCCCCAGAGC
CTGAGGCTGAGGGCTCAGCTGTGAAGAGGATGCGGCTTGATACCTGGACATTAAAGTAGTAATGAACTAG
TCCGTAACTTGAAAGTATTTCGATTTCTTGGCTTTATATATCTTGTGGAAAGGACGAAGTTGGGACCAGA
GTTTCAAGCTCACGCGTTAAGTCGACAATCAACCTCTGGATTACAAAATTTGTGAAAGATTGACTGGTAT
TCTTAACTATGTTGCTCCTTTTACGCTATGTGGATACGCTGCTTTAATGCCTTTGTATCATGCTATTGCT
TCCCGTATGGCTTTCATTTTCTCCTCCTTGTATAAATCCTGGTTGCTGTCTCTTTATGAGGAGTTGTGGC
CCGTTGTCAGGCAACGTGGCGTGGTGTGCACTGTGTTTGCTGACGCAACCCCCACTGGTTGGGGCATTGC
CACCACCTGTCAGCTCCTTTCCGGGACTTTCGCTTTCCCCCTCCCTATTGCCACGGCGGAACTCATCGCC
GCCTGCCTTGCCCGCTGCTGGACAGGGGCTCGGCTGTTGGGCACTGACAATTCCGTGGTGTTGTCGGGGA
AATCATCGTCCTTTCCTTGGCTGCTCGCCTGTGTTGCCACCTGGATTCTGCGCGGGACGTCCTTCTGCTA
CGTCCCTTCGGCCCTCAATCCAGCGGACCTTCCTTCCCGCGGCCTGCTGCCGGCTCTGCGGCCTCTTCCG
CGTCTTCGCCTTCGCCCTCAGACGAGTCGGATCTCCCTTTGGGCCGCCTCCCCGCGTCGACTTTAAGACC
AATGACTTACAAGGCAGCTGTAGATCTTAGCCACTTTTTAAAAGAAAAGGGGGGACTGGAAGGGCTAATT
CACTCCCAACGAAGACAAGATCTGCTTTTTGCTTGTACTGGGTCTCTCTGGTTAGACCAGATCTGAGCCT
GGGAGCTCTCTGGCTAACTAGGGAACCCACTGCTTAAGCCTCAATAAAGCTTGCCTTGAGTGCTTCAAGT
AGTGTGTGCCCGTCTGTTGTGTGACTCTGGTAACTAGAGATCCCTCAGACCCTTTTAGTCAGTGTGGAAA
ATCTCTAGCAGTACGTATAGTAGTTCATGTCATCTTATTATTCAGTATTTATAACTTGCAAAGAAATGAA
TATCAGAGAGTGAGAGGAACTTGTTTATTGCAGCTTATAATGGTTACAAATAAAGCAATAGCATCACAAA
TTTCACAAATAAAGCATTTTTTTCACTGCATTCTAGTTGTGGTTTGTCCAAACTCATCAATGTATCTTAT
CATGTCTGGCTCTAGCTATCCCGCCCCTAACTCCGCCCATCCCGCCCCTAACTCCGCCCAGTTCCGCCCA
TTCTCCGCCCCATGGCTGACTAATTTTTTTTATTTATGCAGAGGCCGAGGCCGCCTCGGCCTCTGAGCTA
TTCCAGAAGTAGTGAGGAGGCTTTTTTGGAGGCCTAGGGACGTACCCAATTCGCCCTATAGTGAGTCGTA
TTACGCGCGCTCACTGGCCGTCGTTTTACAACGTCGTGACTGGGAAAACCCTGGCGTTACCCAACTTAAT
CGCCTTGCAGCACATCCCCCTTTCGCCAGCTGGCGTAATAGCGAAGAGGCCCGCACCGATCGCCCTTCCC
AACAGTTGCGCAGCCTGAATGGCGAATGGG
[124 nt withheld, positions 7241-7364]
C
[91 nt withheld, positions 7366-7456]
A
[49 nt withheld, positions 7458-7506]
CCTTTGACGTTGGAGTCCACGTTCTTT
[37 nt withheld, positions 7534-7570]
ACCCTATCTCGGTCTATTCTTTTGATTTATAAGGGATTTTGCCGATTTCGGCCTATTGGTTAAAAAATGA
GCTGATTTAACAAAAATTTAACGCGAATTTTAACAAAATATTAACGCTTACAATTTAGGTGGCACTTTTC
GGGGAAATGTGCGCGGAACCCCTATTTGTTTATTTTTCTAAATACATTCAAATATGTATCCGCTCATGAG
ACAATAACCCTGATAAATGCTTCAATAATATTGAAAAAGGAAGAGTATGAGTATTCAACATTTCCGTGTC
GCCCTTATTCCCTTTTTTGCGGCATTTTGCCTTCCTGTTTTTGCTCACCCAGAAACGCTGGTGAAAGTAA
AAGATGCTGAAGATCAGTTGGGTGCACGAGTGGGTTACATCGAACTGGATCTCAACAGCGGTAAGATCCT
TGAGAGTTTTCGCCCCGAAGAACGTTTTCCAATGATGAGCACTTTTAAAGTTCTGCTATGTGGCGCGGTA
TTATCCCGTATTGACGCCGGGCAAGAGCAACTCGGTCGCCGCATACACTATTCTCAGAATGACTTGGTTG
AGTACTCACCAGTCACAGAAAAGCATCTTACGGATGGCATGACAGTAAGAGAATTATGCAGTGCTGCCAT
AACCATGAGTGATAACACTGCGGCCAACTTACTTCTGACAACGATCGGAGGACCGAAGGAGCTAACCGCT
TTTTTGCACAACATGGGGGATCATGTAACTCGCCTTGATCGTTGGGAACCGGAGCTGAATGAAGCCATAC
CAAACGACGAGCGTGACACCACGATGCCTGTAGCAATGGCAACAACGTTGCGCAAACTATTAACTGGCGA
ACTACTTACTCTAGCTTCCCGGCAACAATTAATAGACTGGATGGAGGCGGATAAAGTTGCAGGACCACTT
CTGCGCTCGGCCCTTCCGGCTGGCTGGTTTATTGCTGATAAATCTGGAGCCGGTGAGCGTGGGTCTCGCG
GTATCATTGCAGCACTGGGGCCAGATGGTAAGCCCTCCCGTATCGTAGTTATCTACACGACGGGGAGTCA
GGCAACTATGGATGAACGAAATAGACAGATCGCTGAGATAGGTGCCTCACTGATTAAGCATTGGTAACTG
TCAGACCAAGTTTACTCATATATACTTTAGATTGATTTAAAACTTCATTTTTAATTTAAAAGGATCTAGG
TGAAGATCCTTTTTGATAATCTCATGACCAAAATCCCTTAACGTGAGTTTTCGTTCCACTGAGCGTCAGA
CCCCGTAGAAAAGATCAAAGGATCTTCTTGAGATCCTTTTTTTCTGCGCGTAATCTGCTGCTTGCAAACA
AAAAAACCACCGCTACCAGCGGTGGTTTGTTTGCCGGATCAAGAGCTACCAACTCTTTTTCCGAAGGTAA
CTGGCTTCAGCAGAGCGCAGATACCAAATACTGTTCTTCTAGTGTAGCCGTAGTTAGGCCACCACTTCAA
GAACTCTGTAGCACCGCCTACATACCTCGCTCTGCTAATCCTGTTACCAGTGGCTGCTGCCAGTGGCGAT
AAGTCGTGTCTTACCGGGTTGGACTCAAGACGATAGTTACCGGATAAGGCGCAGCGGTCGGGCTGAACGG
GGGGTTCGTGCACACAGCCCAGCTTGGAGCGAACGACCTACACCGAACTGAGATACCTACAGCGTGAGCT
ATGAGAAAGCGCCACGCTTCCCGAAGGGAGAAAGGCGGACAGGTATCCGGTAAGCGGCAGGGTCGGAACA
GGAGAGCGCACGAGGGAGCTTCCAGGGGGAAACGCCTGGTATCTTTATAGTCCTGTCGGGTTTCGCCACC
TCTGACTTGAGCGTCGATTTTTGTGATGCTCGTCAGGGGGGCGGAGCCTATGGAAAAACGCCAGCAACGC
GGCCTTTTTACGGTTCCTGGCCTTTTGCTGGCCTTTTGCTCACATGTTCTTTCCTGCGTTATCCCCTGAT
TCTGTGGATAACCGTATTACCGCCTTTGAGTGAGCTGATACCGCTCGCCGCAGCCGAACGACCGAGCGCA
GCGAGTCAGTGAGCGAGGAAGCGGAAGAGCGCCCAATACGCAAACCGCCTCTCCCCGCGCGTTGGCCGAT
TCATTAATGCAGCTGGCACGACAGGTTTCCCGACTGGAAAGCGGGCAGTGAGCGCAACGCAATTAATGTG
AGTTAGCTCACTCATTAGGCACCCCAGGCTTTACACTTTATGCTTCCGGCTCGTATGTTGTGTGGAATTG
TGAGCGGATAACAATTTCACACAGGAAACAGCTATGACCATGATTACGCCAAGCGCGCAATTAACCCTCA
CTAAAGGGAACAAAAGCTGGAGCTGCAAGC
Features (pLannotate 1.2.2; 31 found; start..end, strand, type, name):
      5..231     +  promoter       RSV promoter: Rous sarcoma virus enhancer/promoter
    232..412     +  LTR            5' LTR (truncated): truncated 5' long terminal repeat (LTR) from HIV-1
    459..584     +  misc_feature   HIV-1 Ψ: packaging signal of human immunodeficiency virus type 1
    568..931     +  CDS            HIV-1 gag (fragment): gag protein from human immunodeficiency virus 1; gag
   1077..1310    +  misc_feature   RRE: The Rev response element (RRE) of HIV-1 allows for Rev-dependent mRNA export from the nucleus to the cytoplasm.
   1687..1713    +  CDS            Rev (fragment): human immunodeficiency virus 1 (HIV-1) Rev protein; rev; enhances nuclear export of unspliced and incompletely spliced viral mRNAs
   1720..1743    +  promoter       SV40 promoter (fragment): SV40 early promoter
   1744..1815    +  promoter       SV40 promoter (fragment): SV40 enhancer and early promoter
   1839..1974    +  rep_origin     SV40 ori: SV40 origin of replication
   2020..2616    +  CDS            PuroR (fragment): puromycin N-acetyltransferase; pac from Streptomyces; confers resistance to puromycin
   2665..2782    +  misc_feature   cPPT/CTS: central polypurine tract and central termination sequence of HIV-1
   2847..2913    +  CDS            small t antigen (fragment): SV40 (simian virus 40) small t antigen
   2920..4098    +  promoter       EF-1α promoter: strong constitutive promoter for human elongation factor EF-1α
   4115..5656    +  CDS            MEF2D: MEF2D_HUMAN - Experimental evidence at protein level: Swiss-Prot protein existence level 1. Transcriptional activator which binds specifically to the MEF2 element, 5'-YTA[AT](4)TAR-3', found in numerous muscle-specific, growth factor- and stress-induced genes. Mediates cellular functions not only in skeletal and cardiac muscle development, but also in neuronal differentiation and survival. Plays diverse roles in the control of cell growth, survival and apoptosis via p38 MAPK signaling in muscle-specific and/or growth factor-related transcription. Plays a critical role in the regulation of neur
   5672..5725    +  promoter       U6 promoter (fragment): RNA polymerase III promoter for human U6 snRNA
   5767..6355    +  misc_feature   WPRE: woodchuck hepatitis virus posttranscriptional regulatory element
   6406..6425    +  misc_feature   cPPT/CTS (fragment): central polypurine tract and central termination sequence of HIV-1
   6427..6660    +  LTR            3' LTR (ΔU3): self-inactivating 3' long terminal repeat (LTR) from HIV-1
   6738..6859    +  polyA_signal   SV40 poly(A) signal: SV40 polyadenylation signal
   6899..7034    +  rep_origin     SV40 ori: SV40 origin of replication
   7055..7073    -  promoter       T7 promoter: promoter for bacteriophage T7 RNA polymerase
   7081..7236    +  CDS            lacZα (fragment): LacZα fragment of β-galactosidase; lacZ fragment
   7241..7669    +  rep_origin     f1 ori (sequence partly withheld): f1 bacteriophage origin of replication; arrow indicates direction of (+) strand synthesis
   7722..7826    +  promoter       AmpR promoter: bla
   7827..8687    +  CDS            AmpR: β-lactamase; bla; confers resistance to ampicillin, carbenicillin, and related antibiotics
   8858..9446    +  rep_origin     ori: high-copy-number ColE1/pMB1/pBR322/pUC origin of replication
   9629..9721    +  CDS            lacI (fragment): lac repressor; lacI; The lac repressor binds to the lac operator to inhibit transcription in E. coli. This inhibition can be relieved by adding lactose or isopropyl-β-D-thiogalactopyranoside (IPTG).
   9734..9755    +  protein_bind   CAP binding site: CAP binding activates transcription in the presence of cAMP. E. coli catabolite activator protein
   9770..9800    +  promoter       lac promoter: promoter for the E. coli lac operon
   9808..9824    +  protein_bind   lac operator: The lac repressor binds to the lac operator to inhibit transcription in E. coli. This inhibition can be relieved by adding lactose or isopropyl-β-D-thiogalactopyranoside (IPTG). lac repressor encoded by lacI
   9869..9887    +  promoter       T3 promoter: promoter for bacteriophage T3 RNA polymerase
