[The description below was written by a language model from this plasmid's Addgene catalogue record and pLannotate feature annotations shown in this document.]
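Description:
TFORF0316 is a lentiviral mammalian expression plasmid built on the pLX_TRC317 backbone and carrying the human transcription factor MEF2D as its open reading frame. It belongs to a barcoded transcription factor ORF collection in which each construct pairs an ORF with a unique 24-bp barcode, so that the factor delivered to a cell can be identified in pooled overexpression screens. In bacteria the plasmid is maintained by a high-copy ColE1/pUC-type origin with ampicillin resistance (AmpR). An f1 origin and remnants of a lac/T7/T3 cloning region are also annotated in the backbone. The depositor warns that recombination can occur during propagation, as is common for LTR-containing vectors.

The sequenced record is 9,910 nt. Its viral portion follows a third-generation, self-inactivating design. An RSV promoter drives a truncated HIV-1 5' LTR, followed by the Ψ packaging signal with a gag fragment, the Rev response element, a cPPT/CTS element and a ΔU3 3' LTR. Between the LTRs, an SV40 early promoter/origin region precedes the puromycin N-acetyltransferase gene, which allows selection of transduced cells. A separate EF-1α promoter drives the MEF2D coding sequence. MEF2D is a MEF2-element-binding activator involved in muscle development and in neuronal differentiation and survival. A WPRE downstream of the ORF enhances transcript expression, and an SV40 poly(A) signal lies beyond the 3' LTR. The barcode itself is not annotated in the feature table. A short U6 promoter fragment lies between the ORF and the WPRE, but the record does not explain its role. The construct is intended for producing lentivirus to overexpress MEF2D, alone or in pooled directed-differentiation screens.
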