Addgene plasmid #142594: TFORF0316
Purpose: Lentiviral vector for overexpressing transcription factor ORFs with unique 24-bp barcodes. Barcodes facilitate identification of transcription factors in pooled screens.
Depositing lab: Feng Zhang. Depositing organization: Broad Institute. Publication: A transcription factor atlas of directed differentiation. Joung J, Ma S, Tay T, Geiger-Schuller KR, Kirchgatterer PC, Verdine VK, Guo B, Arias-Garcia MA, Allen WE, Singh A, Kuksenko O, Abudayyeh OO, Gootenberg JS, Fu Z, Macrae RK, Buenrostro JD, Regev A, Zhang F. Cell. 2023 Jan 5;186(1):209-229.e26. doi: 10.1016/j.cell.2022.11.026. PubMed 36608654.
Backbone
  Vector backbone: pLX_TRC317
  Backbone manufacturer: Broad Institute Genetic Perturbation Platform
  Backbone size w/o insert (bp): 8264
  Vector type: Mammalian Expression, Lentiviral
  Selectable markers: Puromycin
Growth in bacteria
  Bacterial resistance: Ampicillin, 100 μg/mL
  Growth temperature: 37°C
  Growth strain: NEB Stable
  Copy number: High Copy
Gene/Insert
  Gene/Insert name: MEF2D
  Species: H. sapiens (human)
  Insert size (bp): 1646
  Entrez Gene: MEF2D
  Promoter: EF1a
  Cloning method: Unknown
  Sequencing primers: 5′ GGGTGGAGACTGAAGTTAGGCCAG; 3′ CACATAGCGTAAAAGGAGCAACATAG
Terms and licenses: Academic/Nonprofit Terms; Industry Terms: Not Available to Industry
Depositor comments: XM_006711333,NM_001271629,XM_017001314,XM_017001315,ENST00000360595 . The transcription factor ORF portion of this plasmid was synthesized by Genewiz. Please test multiple small colonies in case of plasmid recombination. To make this collection available in a timely manner, a portion of this collection was not fully sequenced by Addgene. If an Addgene verified full plasmid sequence is not available, please contact us prior to placing an order to request the full sequence.
How to cite: TFORF0316 was a gift from Feng Zhang (Addgene plasmid # 142594 ; http://n2t.net/addgene:142594 ; RRID:Addgene_142594)
