>Addgene plasmid #142594 | TFORF0316 | depositor partial sequence | sequence record 279920 | Insert
ACCGCCACCATGGGGAGGAAAAAGATTCAGATCCAGCGAATCACCGACGAGCGGAACCGACAGGTGACTT
TCACCAAGCGGAAGTTTGGCCTGATGAAGAAGGCGTATGAGCTGAGCGTGCTATGTGACTGCGAGATCGC
ACTCATCATCTTCAACCACTCCAACAAGCTGTTCCAGTACGCCAGCACCGACATGGACAAGGTGCTGCTC
AAGTACACGGAGTACAATGAGCCACACGAGAGCCGCACCAACGCCGACATCATCGAGACCCTGAGGAAGA
AGGGCTTCAACGGCTGCGACAGCCCCGAGCCCGACGGGGAGGACTCGCTGGAACAGAGCCCCCTGCTGGA
GGACAAGTACCGACGCGCCAGCGAGGAGCTCGACGGGCTCTTCCGGCGCTATGGGTCAACTGTCCCGGCC
CCCAACTTTGCCATGCCTGTCACGGTGCCCGTGTCCAATCAGAGCTCACTGCAGTTCAGCAATCCCAGCG
GCTCCCTGGTCACCCCTTCCCTGGTGACATCATCCCTCACGGACCCGCGGCTCCTGTCCCCCCAGCAGCC
AGCACTACAGAGGAACAGTGTGTCTCCTGGCCTGCCCCAGCGGCCAGCTAGTGCGGGGGCCATGCTGGGG
GGTGACCTGAACAGTGCTAACGGAGCCTGCCCCAGCCCTGTTGGGAATGGCTACGTCAGTGCTCGGGCTT
CCCCTGGCCTCCTCCCTGTGGCCAATGGCAACAGCCTAAACAAGGTCATCCCTGCCAAGTCTCCACCCCC
ACCTACCCACAGCACCCAGCTTGGAGCCCCCAGCCGCAAGCCCGACCTGCGAGTCATCACTTCCCAGGCA
GGAAAGGGGTTAATGCATCACTTGAACAATGCCCAGCGCCTTGGGGTCTCCCAGTCTACTCATTCGCTCA
CCACCCCAGTGGTTTCTGTGGCAACGCCGAGTTTACTCAGCCAGGGCCTCCCCTTCTCTTCCATGCCCAC
TGCCTACAACACAGATTACCAGTTGACCAGTGCAGAGCTCTCCTCCTTACCAGCCTTTAGTTCACCTGGG
GGGCTGTCGCTAGGCAATGTCACTGCCTGGCAACAGCCACAGCAGCCCCAGCAGCCGCAGCAGCCACAGC
CTCCACAGCAGCAGCCACCGCAGCCACAGCAGCCACAGCCACAGCAGCCTCAGCAGCCGCAACAGCCACC
TCAGCAACAGTCCCACCTGGTCCCTGTATCTCTCAGCAACCTCATCCCGGGCAGCCCCCTGCCCCACGTG
GGTGCTGCCCTCACAGTCACCACCCACCCCCACATCAGCATCAAGTCAGAACCGGTGTCCCCAAGCCGTG
AGCGCAGCCCTGCGCCTCCCCCTCCAGCTGTGTTCCCAGCTGCCCGCCCTGAGCCTGGCGATGGTCTCAG
CAGCCCAGCCGGGGGATCCTATGAGACGGGAGACCGGGATGACGGACGGGGGGACTTCGGGCCCACACTG
GGCCTGCTGCGCCCAGCCCCAGAGCCTGAGGCTGAGGGCTCAGCTGTGAAGAGGATGCGGCTTGATACCT
GGACATTAAAGTAGTAATGAACTAGTCCGTAACTTGAAAGTATTTCGATTTCTTGGCTTTATATATCTTG
TGGAAAGGACGAAGTTGGGACCAGAGTTTCAAGCTC
