>Addgene plasmid #142594 | TFORF0316 | depositor partial sequence | sequence record 279921 | Barcode
AGTTGGGACCAGAGTTTCAAGCTC
